>Addgene plasmid #16759 | XE250 pCDNA3.1 + (zeo)- VSV-KLHL12-Q405X | depositor full sequence | sequence record 8523 | Author sequence
GACGGATCGGGAGATCTCCCGATCCCCTATGGTCGACTCTCAGTACAATCTGCTCTGATGCCGCATAGTT
AAGCCAGTATCTGCTCCCTGCTTGTGTGTTGGAGGTCGCTGAGTAGTGCGCGAGCAAAATTTAAGCTACA
ACAAGGCAAGGCTTGACCGACAATTGCATGAAGAATCTGCTTAGGGTTAGGCGTTTTGCGCTGCTTCGCG
ATGTACGGGCCAGATATACGCGTTGACATTGATTATTGACTAGTTATTAATAGTAATCAATTACGGGGTC
ATTAGTTCATAGCCCATATATGGAGTTCCGCGTTACATAACTTACGGTAAATGGCCCGCCTGGCTGACCG
CCCAACGACCCCCGCCCATTGACGTCAATAATGACGTATGTTCCCATAGTAACGCCAATAGGGACTTTCC
ATTGACGTCAATGGGTGGACTATTTACGGTAAACTGCCCACTTGGCAGTACATCAAGTGTATCATATGCC
AAGTACGCCCCCTATTGACGTCAATGACGGTAAATGGCCCGCCTGGCATTATGCCCAGTACATGACCTTA
TGGGACTTTCCTACTTGGCAGTACATCTACGTATTAGTCATCGCTATTACCATGGTGATGCGGTTTTGGC
AGTACATCAATGGGCGTGGATAGCGGTTTGACTCACGGGGATTTCCAAGTCTCCACCCCATTGACGTCAA
TGGGAGTTTGTTTTGGCACCAAAATCAACGGGACTTTCCAAAATGTCGTAACAACTCCGCCCCATTGACG
CAAATGGGCGGTAGGCGTGTACGGTGGGAGGTCTATATAAGCAGAGCTCTCTGGCTAACTAGAGAACCCA
CTGCTTACTGGCTTATCGAAATTAATACGACTCACTATAGGGAGACCCAAGCTGGCTAGCGTTTAAACTT
AAGCTTGGTACCGAGCTCGGATCCGCCACCATGTACACCGACATCGAGATGAACCGGCTGGGCAAGGGCG
GGGGCGCGCCAATGGGAGGCATTATGGCCCCCAAAGACATAATGACAAATACTCATGCTAAATCCATCCT
CAATTCAATGAACTCCCTCAGGAAGAGCAATACCCTCTGTGATGTGACATTGAGAGTAGAGCAGAAAGAC
TTCCCTGCCCATCGGATTGTGCTGGCTGCCTGTAGTGATTACTTCTGTGCCATGTTCACTAGTGAGCTCT
CAGAGAAGGGGAAACCTTATGTTGACATCCAAGGTTTGACTGCCTCTACCATGGAAATTTTATTGGACTT
TGTGTACACAGAAACGGTACATGTGACAGTGGAGAATGTACAAGAACTGCTTCCTGCAGCCTGTCTGCTT
CAGTTGAAAGGTGTGAAACAAGCCTGCTGTGAGTTCTTAGAAAGTCAGTTGGACCCTTCTAATTGCCTGG
GTATTAGGGATTTTGCTGAAACCCACAATTGTGTTGACCTGATGCAAGCAGCTGAGGTTTTTAGCCAGAA
GCATTTTCCTGAAGTGGTACAGCATGAAGAGTTCATTCTTCTGAGTCAAGGAGAGGTGGAAAAGCTAATC
AAGTGCGACGAAATTCAGGTGGATTCTGAAGAGCCAGTCTTTGAGGCTGTCATCAACTGGGTGAAGCATG
CCAAGAAAGAGCGGGAAGAATCCTTGCCTAACCTGCTACAGTATGTGCGGATGCCCCTACTAACCCCCAG
GTATATCACAGATGTAATAGATGCTGAGCCTTTCATCCGCTGTAGTTTACAATGCAGGGATCTGGTTGAT
GAAGCAAAGAAGTTTCATCTGAGGCCTGAACTTCGGAGTCAGATGCAGGGACCCAGGACAAGGGCTCGCC
TAGGAGCCAATGAAGTGCTTTTGGTGGTTGGGGGCTTTGGAAGCCAGCAGTCTCCCATTGATGTGGTAGA
GAAATATGACCCCAAGACTCAGGAGTGGAGCTTTTTGCCAAGCATCACTCGTAAGAGACGTTATGTGGCC
TCAGTGTCCCTTCATGACCGGATCTACGTCATTGGTGGCTATGATGGCCGTTCCCGCCTTAGTTCAGTGG
AATGTCTAGACTACACAGCAGATGAGGATGGGGTCTGGTATTCTGTGGCCCCTATGAATGTCCGACGAGG
TCTTGCTGGAGCCACCACCCTGGGAGATATGATCTATGTCTCTGGAGGCTTTGATGGAAGCAGGCGTCAC
ACCAGTATGGAGCGCTATGATCCAAACATTGACTAGTGGAGCATGCTGGGGGATATGCAGACAGCCCGGG
AAGGTGCCGGACTCGTAGTGGCCAGTGGAGTGATCTACTGTCTAGGAGGATATGACGGCTTGAATATCTT
AAATTCAGTTGAGAAATACGACCCTCATACAGGACATTGGACTAATGTTACACCAATGGCCACCAAGCGT
TCTGGTGCAGGAGTAGCCCTGCTGAATGACCATATTTATGTGGTGGGGGGATTTGATGGTACAGCCCACC
TTTCTTCCGTTGAAGCATACAACATTCGCACTGATTCCTGGACAACTGTCACCAGTATGACCACTCCACG
ATGCTATGTAGGGGCCACAGTGCTTCGGGGGAGACTCTATGCAATTGCAGGATATGATGGTAATTCCCTG
CTAAGTAGCATTGAATGTTATGACCCTATCATCGACAGCTGGGAAGTCGTGACATCCATGGGAACCCAGC
GCTGTGATGCTGGTGTTTGTGTTCTCCGCGAGAAGTGAGCGGCCGCTCGAGTCTAGAGGGCCCGTTTAAA
CCCGCTGATCAGCCTCGACTGTGCCTTCTAGTTGCCAGCCATCTGTTGTTTGCCCCTCCCCCGTGCCTTC
CTTGACCCTGGAAGGTGCCACTCCCACTGTCCTTTCCTAATAAAATGAGGAAATTGCATCGCATTGTCTG
AGTAGGTGTCATTCTATTCTGGGGGGTGGGGTGGGGCAGGACAGCAAGGGGGAGGATTGGGAAGACAATA
GCAGGCATGCTGGGGATGCGGTGGGCTCTATGGCTTCTGAGGCGGAAAGAACCAGCTGGGGCTCTAGGGG
GTATCCCC
[124 nt withheld, positions 3019-3142]
C
[32 nt withheld, positions 3144-3175]
CA
[57 nt withheld, positions 3178-3234]
A
[49 nt withheld, positions 3236-3284]
CCTTTGACGTTGGAGTCCACGTTCTTT
[37 nt withheld, positions 3312-3348]
ACCCTATCTCGGTCTATTCTTTTGATTTATAAGGGATTTTGGGGATTTCGGCCTATTGGTTAAAAAATGA
GCTGATTTAACAAAAATTTAACGCGAATTAATTCTGTGGAATGTGTGTCAGTTAGGGTGTGGAAAGTCCC
CAGGCTCCCCAGGCAGGCAGAAGTATGCAAAGCATGCATCTCAATTAGTCAGCAACCAGGTGTGGAAAGT
CCCCAGGCTCCCCAGCAGGCAGAAGTATGCAAAGCATGCATCTCAATTAGTCAGCAACCATAGTCCCGCC
CCTAACTCCGCCCATCCCGCCCCTAACTCCGCCCAGTTCCGCCCATTCTCCGCCCCATGGCTGACTAATT
TTTTTTATTTATGCAGAGGCCGAGGCCGCCTCTGCCTCTGAGCTATTCCAGAAGTAGTGAGGAGGCTTTT
TTGGAGGCCTAGGCTTTTGCAAAAAGCTCCCGGGAGCTTGTATATCCATTTTCGGATCTGATCAGCACGT
GTTGACAATTAATCATCGGCATAGTATATCGGCATAGTATAATACGACAAGGTGAGGAACTAAACCATGG
CCAAGTTGACCAGTGCCGTTCCGGTGCTCACCGCGCGCGACGTCGCCGGAGCGGTCGAGTTCTGGACCGA
CCGGCTCGGGTTCTCCCGGGACTTCGTGGAGGACGACTTCGCCGGTGTGGTCCGGGACGACGTGACCCTG
TTCATCAGCGCGGTCCAGGACCAGGTGGTGCCGGACAACACCCTGGCCTGGGTGTGGGTGCGCGGCCTGG
ACGAGCTGTACGCCGAGTGGTCGGAGGTCGTGTCCACGAACTTCCGGGACGCCTCCGGGCCGGCCATGAC
CGAGATCGGCGAGCAGCCGTGGGGGCGGGAGTTCGCCCTGCGCGACCCGGCCGGCAACTGCGTGCACTTC
GTGGCCGAGGAGCAGGACTGACACGTGCTACGAGATTTCGATTCCACCGCCGCCTTCTATGAAAGGTTGG
GCTTCGGAATCGTTTTCCGGGACGCCGGCTGGATGATCCTCCAGCGCGGGGATCTCATGCTGGAGTTCTT
CGCCCACCCCAACTTGTTTATTGCAGCTTATAATGGTTACAAATAAAGCAATAGCATCACAAATTTCACA
AATAAAGCATTTTTTTCACTGCATTCTAGTTGTGGTTTGTCCAAACTCATCAATGTATCTTATCATGTCT
GTATACCGTCGACCTCTAGCTAGAGCTTGGCGTAATCATGGTCATAGCTGTTTCCTGTGTGAAATTGTTA
TCCGCTCACAATTCCACACAACATACGAGCCGGAAGCATAAAGTGTAAAGCCTGGGGTGCCTAATGAGTG
AGCTAACTCACATTAATTGCGTTGCGCTCACTGCCCGCTTTCCAGTCGGGAAACCTGTCGTGCCAGCTGC
ATTAATGAATCGGCCAACGCGCGGGGAGAGGCGGTTTGCGTATTGGGCGCTCTTCCGCTTCCTCGCTCAC
TGACTCGCTGCGCTCGGTCGTTCGGCTGCGGCGAGCGGTATCAGCTCACTCAAAGGCGGTAATACGGTTA
TCCACAGAATCAGGGGATAACGCAGGAAAGAACATGTGAGCAAAAGGCCAGCAAAAGGCCAGGAACCGTA
AAAAGGCCGCGTTGCTGGCGTTTTTCCATAGGCTCCGCCCCCCTGACGAGCATCACAAAAATCGACGCTC
AAGTCAGAGGTGGCGAAACCCGACAGGACTATAAAGATACCAGGCGTTTCCCCCTGGAAGCTCCCTCGTG
CGCTCTCCTGTTCCGACCCTGCCGCTTACCGGATACCTGTCCGCCTTTCTCCCTTCGGGAAGCGTGGCGC
TTTCTCAATGCTCACGCTGTAGGTATCTCAGTTCGGTGTAGGTCGTTCGCTCCAAGCTGGGCTGTGTGCA
CGAACCCCCCGTTCAGCCCGACCGCTGCGCCTTATCCGGTAACTATCGTCTTGAGTCCAACCCGGTAAGA
CACGACTTATCGCCACTGGCAGCAGCCACTGGTAACAGGATTAGCAGAGCGAGGTATGTAGGCGGTGCTA
CAGAGTTCTTGAAGTGGTGGCCTAACTACGGCTACACTAGAAGGACAGTATTTGGTATCTGCGCTCTGCT
GAAGCCAGTTACCTTCGGAAAAAGAGTTGGTAGCTCTTGATCCGGCAAACAAACCACCGCTGGTAGCGGT
GGTTTTTTTGTTTGCAAGCAGCAGATTACGCGCAGAAAAAAAGGATCTCAAGAAGATCCTTTGATCTTTT
CTACGGGGTCTGACGCTCAGTGGAACGAAAACTCACGTTAAGGGATTTTGGTCATGAGATTATCAAAAAG
GATCTTCACCTAGATCCTTTTAAATTAAAAATGAAGTTTTAAATCAATCTAAAGTATATATGAGTAAACT
TGGTCTGACAGTTACCAATGCTTAATCAGTGAGGCACCTATCTCAGCGATCTGTCTATTTCGTTCATCCA
TAGTTGCCTGACTCCCCGTCGTGTAGATAACTACGATACGGGAGGGCTTACCATCTGGCCCCAGTGCTGC
AATGATACCGCGAGACCCACGCTCACCGGCTCCAGATTTATCAGCAATAAACCAGCCAGCCGGAAGGGCC
GAGCGCAGAAGTGGTCCTGCAACTTTATCCGCCTCCATCCAGTCTATTAATTGTTGCCGGGAAGCTAGAG
TAAGTAGTTCGCCAGTTAATAGTTTGCGCAACGTTGTTGCCATTGCTACAGGCATCGTGGTGTCACGCTC
GTCGTTTGGTATGGCTTCATTCAGCTCCGGTTCCCAACGATCAAGGCGAGTTACATGATCCCCCATGTTG
TGCAAAAAAGCGGTTAGCTCCTTCGGTCCTCCGATCGTTGTCAGAAGTAAGTTGGCCGCAGTGTTATCAC
TCATGGTTATGGCAGCACTGCATAATTCTCTTACTGTCATGCCATCCGTAAGATGCTTTTCTGTGACTGG
TGAGTACTCAACCAAGTCATTCTGAGAATAGTGTATGCGGCGACCGAGTTGCTCTTGCCCGGCGTCAATA
CGGGATAATACCGCGCCACATAGCAGAACTTTAAAAGTGCTCATCATTGGAAAACGTTCTTCGGGGCGAA
AACTCTCAAGGATCTTACCGCTGTTGAGATCCAGTTCGATGTAACCCACTCGTGCACCCAACTGATCTTC
AGCATCTTTTACTTTCACCAGCGTTTCTGGGTGAGCAAAAACAGGAAGGCAAAATGCCGCAAAAAAGGGA
ATAAGGGCGACACGGAAATGTTGAATACTCATACTCTTCCTTTTTCAATATTATTGAAGCATTTATCAGG
GTTATTGTCTCATGAGCGGATACATATTTGAATGTATTTAGAAAAATAAACAAATAGGGGTTCCGCGCAC
ATTTCCCCGAAAAGTGCCACCTGACGTC
Features (pLannotate 1.2.2; 21 found; start..end, strand, type, name):
     36..80      -  misc_feature   bom (fragment): basis of mobility region from pBR322
    235..614     +  enhancer       CMV enhancer: human cytomegalovirus immediate early enhancer
    615..818     +  promoter       CMV promoter: human cytomegalovirus (CMV) immediate early promoter
    814..847     +  LTR            5' LTR (truncated) (fragment): truncated 5' long terminal repeat (LTR) from HIV-1
    863..881     +  promoter       T7 promoter: promoter for bacteriophage T7 RNA polymerase
    992..2269    +  CDS            KLHL12 (fragment): KLH12_HUMAN - Also known as C3IP1 From Homo sapiens (Human).
   2749..2973    +  polyA_signal   bGH poly(A) signal: bovine growth hormone polyadenylation signal
   2977..2998    +  promoter       SV40 promoter (fragment): SV40 enhancer and early promoter
   3019..3447    +  rep_origin     f1 ori (sequence partly withheld): f1 bacteriophage origin of replication; arrow indicates direction of (+) strand synthesis
   3461..3791    +  promoter       SV40 promoter: SV40 enhancer and early promoter
   3839..3886    +  promoter       EM7 promoter: synthetic bacterial promoter&nbsp
   3905..4279    +  CDS            BleoR: antibiotic-binding protein; Sh ble from Streptoalloteichus hindustanus; confers resistance to bleomycin, phleomycin, and Zeocin™
   4289..4414    +  CDS            ble (fragment): BLE_KLEPN - Experimental evidence at protein level: Swiss-Prot protein existence level 1. Binding protein with a strong affinity to the bleomycin family of antibiotics. Binds to CL990; an antimitotic-antibiotic compound. From Klebsiella pneumoniae.
   4409..4530    +  polyA_signal   SV40 poly(A) signal: SV40 polyadenylation signal
   4603..4619    -  protein_bind   lac operator: The lac repressor binds to the lac operator to inhibit transcription in E. coli. This inhibition can be relieved by adding lactose or isopropyl-β-D-thiogalactopyranoside (IPTG). lac repressor encoded by lacI
   4627..4657    -  promoter       lac promoter: promoter for the E. coli lac operon
   4672..4693    -  protein_bind   CAP binding site: CAP binding activates transcription in the presence of cAMP. E. coli catabolite activator protein
   4706..4798    -  CDS            lacI (fragment): lac repressor; lacI; The lac repressor binds to the lac operator to inhibit transcription in E. coli. This inhibition can be relieved by adding lactose or isopropyl-β-D-thiogalactopyranoside (IPTG).
   4981..5569    -  rep_origin     ori: high-copy-number ColE1/pMB1/pBR322/pUC origin of replication
   5740..6600    -  CDS            AmpR: β-lactamase; bla; confers resistance to ampicillin, carbenicillin, and related antibiotics
   6601..6705    -  promoter       AmpR promoter: bla
