[The description below was written by a language model from this plasmid's Addgene catalogue record and pLannotate feature annotations shown in this document.]
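Description:
XE250 pCDNA3.1 + (zeo)- VSV-KLHL12-Q405X is a mammalian expression plasmid built on the Invitrogen pcDNA3.1(+) zeocin backbone. It carries a VSV-tagged, truncated form of human KLHL12 (kelch-like 12), cloned between BamHI and NotI sites that both remain intact. The insert sits downstream of the human cytomegalovirus immediate-early enhancer and promoter and is followed by the bovine growth hormone polyadenylation signal, giving strong constitutive expression in transfected mammalian cells. A T7 promoter just upstream of the cloning site allows in vitro transcription and serves as a sequencing primer site. The Q405X mutation replaces glutamine 405 with a stop codon, so the encoded protein lacks its C-terminal portion. Consistent with this, the annotation recognises only a partial KLHL12 coding region within the longer cloned insert. Repository quality control also noted an M11L substitution, which is reported not to affect function.

Propagation in E. coli relies on a high-copy ColE1/pUC-type origin, and an f1 origin is also present. The Sh ble gene is driven by tandem SV40 early and EM7 promoters and terminated by an SV40 poly(A) signal, so zeocin selection works in both mammalian cells and bacteria. The catalogue lists zeocin as the bacterial selection, but the feature table also shows an intact β-lactamase (AmpR) cassette with its own promoter. Short hits annotated as HIV-1 LTR, lacI and Klebsiella ble fragments are probably incidental matches to backbone sequence.

The associated study examined the KLHL12–Cullin-3 ubiquitin ligase as a negative regulator of Wnt/β-catenin signalling through Dishevelled degradation. This truncation mutant presumably served as a comparison to wild-type KLHL12 in that work, though the record does not state its specific purpose.
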