Addgene plasmid #16759: XE250 pCDNA3.1 + (zeo)- VSV-KLHL12-Q405X
Depositing lab: Randall Moon. Depositing organization: University of Washington. Publication: The KLHL12-Cullin-3 ubiquitin ligase negatively regulates the Wnt-beta-catenin pathway by targeting Dishevelled for degradation. Angers S, Thorpe CJ, Biechele TL, Goldenberg SJ, Zheng N, MacCoss MJ, Moon RT. Nat Cell Biol. 2006 Apr . 8(4):348-57. 10.1038/ncb1381 PubMed 16547521.
Backbone
  Vector backbone: pCDNA3.1+zeo
  Backbone manufacturer: Invitrogen
  Backbone size w/o insert (bp): 5015
  Vector type: Mammalian Expression
  Selectable markers: Zeocin
Growth in bacteria
  Bacterial resistance: Bleocin (Zeocin), 50 μg/mL
  Growth temperature: 37°C
  Growth strain: DH5alpha
  Copy number: High Copy
Gene/Insert
  Gene/Insert name: VSV-KLHL12-Q405X (alt names: KLHL12; kelch-like 12)
  Species: H. sapiens (human)
  Insert size (bp): 1771
  Mutation: Q405STOP
  Entrez Gene: KLHL12 (a.k.a. C3IP1, DKIR)
  Tag / fusion protein: vsv
  Cloning method: Restriction Enzyme; 5′ cloning site BamH1 (not destroyed); 3′ cloning site Not1 (not destroyed)
  Sequencing primers: 5′ T7; 3′ BGH_rev
Terms and licenses: Academic/Nonprofit Terms; Industry Terms: Not Available to Industry
Depositor comments: pCDNA3.1 + (zeo)- VSV-KLHL12-Q405X. Nature Cell Biology 8, 348 - 357 (2006) Addgene Qc found an M11L point mutation that does not affect function.
How to cite: XE250 pCDNA3.1 + (zeo)- VSV-KLHL12-Q405X was a gift from Randall Moon (Addgene plasmid # 16759 ; http://n2t.net/addgene:16759 ; RRID:Addgene_16759)
