>Addgene plasmid #16759 | XE250 pCDNA3.1 + (zeo)- VSV-KLHL12-Q405X | addgene partial sequence | sequence record 52267 | BGH_rev
AGCGGCCGCTCACTTCTCGCGGAGAACACAAACACCAGCATCACAGCGCTGGGTTTCCCATGGATGTCAC
GACTTCCCAGCTGTCGATGATAGGGTCATAACATTCAATGCTACTTAGCAGGGAATTACCATCATATCCT
GCAATTGCATAGAGTCTCCCCCGAAGCACTGTGGCCCCTACATAGCATCGTGGAGTGGTCATACTGGTGA
CAGTTGTCCAGGAATCAGTGCGAATGTTGTATGCTTCAACGGAAGAAAGGTGGGCTGTACCATCAAATCC
CCCCACCACATAAATATGGTCATTCAGCAGGGCTACTCCTGCACCAGAACGCTTGGTGGCCATTGGTGTA
ACATTAGTCCAATGTCCTGTATGAGGGTCGTATTTCTCAACTGAATTTAAGATATTCAAGCCGTCATATC
CTCCTAGACAGTAGATCACTCCACTGGCCACTACGAGTCCGGCACCTTCCCGGGCTGTCTGCATATCTCC
CAGCATGCTCCACTAGTCAATGTTTGGATCATAGCGCTCCATACTGGTGTGACGCCTGCTTCCATCAAAG
CCTCCAGAGACATAGATCATATCTCCCAGGGTGGTGGCTCCAGCAAGACCTCGTCGGACATTCATAGGGG
CCACAGAATACCAGACCCCATCCTCATCTGCTGTGTAGTCTAGACATTCCACTGAACTAAGGCGGGAACG
GCCATCATAGCCACCAATGACGTAGATCCGGTCATGAAGGGACACTGAGGCCACATAACGTCTCTTACGA
GTGATGCTTGGCAA
