>Addgene plasmid #16759 | XE250 pCDNA3.1 + (zeo)- VSV-KLHL12-Q405X | addgene partial sequence | sequence record 53120 | T7 5'-TAATACGACTCACTATAGGG-3'
GTACCGAGCTCGGATCCGCCACCATGTACACCGACATCGAGATGAACCGCCTGGGCAAGGGCGGGGGCGC
GCCAATGGGAGGCATTATGGCCCCCAAAGACATACTGACAAATACTCATGCTAAATCCATCCTCAATTCA
ATGAACTCCCTCAGGAAGAGCAATACCCTCTGTGATGTGACATTGAGAGTAGAGCAGAAAGACTTCCCTG
CCCATCGGATTGTGCTGGCTGCCTGTAGTGATTACTTCTGTGCCATGTTCACTAGTGAGCTCTCAGAGAA
GGGGAAACCTTATGTTGACATCCAAGGTTTGACTGCCTCTACCATGGAAATTTTATTGGACTTTGTGTAC
ACAGAAACAGTACATGTGACAGTGGAGAATGTACAAGAACTGCTTCCTGCAGCCTGTCTGCTTCAGTTGA
AAGGTGTGAAACAAGCCTGCTGTGAGTTCTTAGAAAGTCAGTTGGACCCTTCTAATTGCCTGGGTATTAG
GGATTTTGCTGAAACCCACAATTGTGTTGACCTGATGCAAGCAGCTGAGGTTTTTAGCCAGAAGCATTTT
CCTGAAGTGGTACAGCATGAAGAGTTCATTCTTCTGAGTCAAGGAGAGGTGGAAAAGCTAATCAAGTGCG
ACGAAATTCAGGTGGATTCTGAAGAGCCAGTCTTTGAGGCTGTCATCAACTGGGTGAAGCATGCCAAGAA
AGAGCGGGAAGAATCCTTGCCTAACCTGCTACAGTATGTGCGGATGCCCCTACTAACCCCCAGGTATATC
ACAGATGTAATAGATGCTGAGCCTTTCATCCGCTGTAGTT
